>Addgene plasmid #153009 | pAAV CMV GCGR-V5-sTurboID (N) | addgene full sequence | sequence record 300189 | Addgene NGS Result
CCTGCAGGCAGCTGCGCGCTCGCTCGCTCACTGAGGCCGCCCGGGCGTCGGGCGACCTTTGGTCGCCCGG
CCTCAGTGAGCGAGCGAGCGCGCAGAGAGGGAGTGGCCAACTCCATCACTAGGGGTTCCTGCGGCCGCAC
GCGTTGTACATAGTAATCAATTACGGGGTCATTAGTTCATAGCCCATATATGGAGTTCCGCGTTACATAA
CTTACGGTAAATGGCCCGCCTGGCTGACCGCCCAACGACCCCCGCCCATTGACGTCAATAATGACGTATG
TTCCCATAGTAACGCCAATAGGGACTTTCCATTGACGTCAATGGGTGGAGTATTTACGGTAAACTGCCCA
CTTGGCAGTACATCAAGTGTATCATATGCCAAGTACGCCCCCTATTGACGTCAATGACGGTAAATGGCCC
GCCTGGCATTATGCCCAGTACATGACCTTATGGGACTTTCCTACTTGGCAGTACATCTACGTATTAGTCA
TCGCTATTACCATGGTGATGCGGTTTTGGCAGTACATCAATGGGCGTGGATAGCGGTTTGACTCACGGGG
ATTTCCAAGTCTCCACCCCATTGACGTCAATGGGAGTTTGTTTTGGCACCAAAATCAACGGGACTTTCCA
AAATGTCGTAACAACTCCGCCCCATTGACGCAAATGGGCGGTAGGCGTGTACGGTGGGAGGTCTATATAA
GCAGAGCTCTCTGGCTAACTAGAGAACCCACTGCTTACTGGCTTATCGAAATTAATACGACTCACTATAG
GGAGACCCAAGCTTGCCACCATGCCCCCCTGCCAGCCACAGCGACCCCTGCTGCTGTTGCTGCTGCTGCT
GGCCTGCCAGCCACAGGTCCCCTCCGCTCAGGTGATGGACTTCCTGTTTGAGAAGTGGAAGCTCTACGGT
GACCAGTGTCACCACAACCTGAGCCTGCTGCCCCCTCCCACGGAGCTGGTGTGCAACAGAACCTTCGACA
AGTATTCCTGCTGGCCGGACACCCCCGCCAATACCACGGCCAACATCTCCTGCCCCTGGTACCTGCCTTG
GCACCACAAAGTGCAACACCGCTTCGTGTTCAAGAGATGCGGGCCCGACGGTCAGTGGGTGCGTGGACCC
CGGGGGCAGCCTTGGCGTGATGCCTCCCAGTGCCAGATGGATGGCGAGGAGATTGAGGTCCAGAAGGAGG
TGGCCAAGATGTACAGCAGCTTCCAGGTGATGTACACAGTGGGCTACAGCCTGTCCCTGGGGGCCCTGCT
CCTCGCCTTGGCCATCCTGGGGGGCCTCAGCAAGCTGCACTGCACCCGCAATGCCATCCACGCGAATCTG
TTTGCGTCCTTCGTGCTGAAAGCCAGCTCCGTGCTGGTCATTGATGGGCTGCTCAGGACCCGCTACAGCC
AGAAAATTGGCGACGACCTCAGTGTCAGCACCTGGCTCAGTGATGGAGCGGTGGCTGGCTGCCGTGTGGC
CGCGGTGTTCATGCAATATGGCATCGTGGCCAACTACTGCTGGCTGCTGGTGGAGGGCCTGTACCTGCAC
AACCTGCTGGGCCTGGCCACCCTCCCCGAGAGGAGCTTCTTCAGCCTCTACCTGGGCATCGGCTGGGGTG
CCCCCATGCTGTTCGTCGTCCCCTGGGCAGTGGTCAAGTGTCTGTTCGAGAACGTCCAGTGCTGGACCAG
CAATGACAACATGGGCTTCTGGTGGATCTTGCGGTTCCCCGTCTTCCTGGCCATCCTGATCAACTTCTTC
ATCTTCGTCCGCATCGTTCAGCTGCTCGTGGCCAAGCTGCGGGCACGGCAGATGCACCACACAGACTACA
AGTTCCGGCTGGCCAAGTCCACGCTGACCCTCATCCCTCTGCTGGGCGTCCACGAAGTGGTCTTTGCCTT
CGTGACGGACGAGCACGCCCAGGGCACCCTGCGCTCCGCCAAGCTCTTCTTCGACCTCTTCCTCAGCTCC
TTCCAGGGCCTGCTGGTGGCTGTCCTCTACTGCTTCCTCAACAAGGAGGTGCAGTCGGAGCTGCGGCGGC
GTTGGCACCGCTGGCGCCTGGGCAAAGTGCTATGGGAGGAGCGGAACACCAGCAACCACAGGGCCTCATC
TTCGCCCGGCCACGGCCCTCCCAGCAAGGAGCTGCAGTTTGGGAGGGGTGGTGGCAGCCAGGATTCATCT
GCGGAGACCCCCTTGGCTGGTGGCCTCCCTAGATTGGCTGAGAGCCCCTTCACTAGTGAGCTGGCCGAGA
AGCTGGCCGGCCTGGACATCAACGGTGGAGCTAGCGGCAAGCCCATCCCCAACCCCCTGCTGGGCCTGGA
CAGCACCAAGGGCTCGGGCTCGACCTCGGGCTCGGGCACCGGTAAAGACAATACTGTGCCTCTGAAGCTG
ATCGCTCTCCTGGCTAATGGCGAGTTCCATAGTGGCGAACAGCTGGGAGAAACCCTGGGCATGTCCAGGG
CCGCTATCAACAAGCACATTCAGACTCTGCGCGACTGGGGCGTGGACGTGTTCACCGTGCCCGGAAAGGG
CTACTCTCTGCCCGAGCCTATCCCGCTGCTGAACGCTAAACAGATTCTGTAATAAGAATTCCTCGAGCTA
GAGCTCGCTGATCAGCCTCGACTGTGCCTTCTAGTTGCCAGCCATCTGTTGTTTGCCCCTCCCCCGTGCC
TTCCTTGACCCTGGAAGGTGCCACTCCCACTGTCCTTTCCTAATAAAATGAGGAAATTGCATCGCATTGT
CTGAGTAGGTGTCATTCTATTCTGGGGGGTGGGGTGGGGCAGGACAGCAAGGGGGAGGATTGGGAAGACA
ATAGCAGGCATGCTGGGGAGGTAACCACGTGCGGACCGAGCGGCCGCAGGAACCCCTAGTGATGGAGTTG
GCCACTCCCTCTCTGCGCGCTCGCTCGCTCACTGAGGCCGGGCGACCAAAGGTCGCCCGACGCCCGGGCT
TTGCCCGGGCGGCCTCAGTGAGCGAGCGAGCGCGCAGCTGCCTGCAGGGGCGCCTGATGCGGTATTTTCT
CCTTACGCATCTGTGCGGTATTTCACACCGCATA
[95 nt withheld, positions 3045-3139]
T
[46 nt withheld, positions 3141-3186]
C
[141 nt withheld, positions 3188-3328]
CCTTTGACGTTGGAGTCCACGTTCTTT
[37 nt withheld, positions 3356-3392]
ACTCTATCTCGGGCTATTCTTTTGATTTATAAGGGATTTTGCCGATTTCGGTCTATTGGTTAAAAAATGA
GCTGATTTAACAAAAATTTAACGCGAATTTTAACAAAATATTAACGTTTACAATTTTATGGTGCACTCTC
AGTACAATCTGCTCTGATGCCGCATAGTTAAGCCAGCCCCGACACCCGCCAACACCCGCTGACGCGCCCT
GACGGGCTTGTCTGCTCCCGGCATCCGCTTACAGACAAGCTGTGACCGTCTCCGGGAGCTGCATGTGTCA
GAGGTTTTCACCGTCATCACCGAAACGCGCGAGACGAAAGGGCCTCGTGATACGCCTATTTTTATAGGTT
AATGTCATGATAATAATGGTTTCTTAGACGTCAGGTGGCACTTTTCGGGGAAATGTGCGCGGAACCCCTA
TTTGTTTATTTTTCTAAATACATTCAAATATGTATCCGCTCATGAGACAATAACCCTGATAAATGCTTCA
ATAATATTGAAAAAGGAAGAGTATGAGTATTCAACATTTCCGTGTCGCCCTTATTCCCTTTTTTGCGGCA
TTTTGCCTTCCTGTTTTTGCTCACCCAGAAACGCTGGTGAAAGTAAAAGATGCTGAAGATCAGTTGGGTG
CACGAGTGGGTTACATCGAACTGGATCTCAACAGCGGTAAGATCCTTGAGAGTTTTCGCCCCGAAGAACG
TTTTCCAATGATGAGCACTTTTAAAGTTCTGCTATGTGGCGCGGTATTATCCCGTATTGACGCCGGGCAA
GAGCAACTCGGTCGCCGCATACACTATTCTCAGAATGACTTGGTTGAGTACTCACCAGTCACAGAAAAGC
ATCTTACGGATGGCATGACAGTAAGAGAATTATGCAGTGCTGCCATAACCATGAGTGATAACACTGCGGC
CAACTTACTTCTGACAACGATCGGAGGACCGAAGGAGCTAACCGCTTTTTTGCACAACATGGGGGATCAT
GTAACTCGCCTTGATCGTTGGGAACCGGAGCTGAATGAAGCCATACCAAACGACGAGCGTGACACCACGA
TGCCTGTAGCAATGGCAACAACGTTGCGCAAACTATTAACTGGCGAACTACTTACTCTAGCTTCCCGGCA
ACAATTAATAGACTGGATGGAGGCGGATAAAGTTGCAGGACCACTTCTGCGCTCGGCCCTTCCGGCTGGC
TGGTTTATTGCTGATAAATCTGGAGCCGGTGAGCGTGGAAGCCGCGGTATCATTGCAGCACTGGGGCCAG
ATGGTAAGCCCTCCCGTATCGTAGTTATCTACACGACGGGGAGTCAGGCAACTATGGATGAACGAAATAG
ACAGATCGCTGAGATAGGTGCCTCACTGATTAAGCATTGGTAACTGTCAGACCAAGTTTACTCATATATA
CTTTAGATTGATTTAAAACTTCATTTTTAATTTAAAAGGATCTAGGTGAAGATCCTTTTTGATAATCTCA
TGACCAAAATCCCTTAACGTGAGTTTTCGTTCCACTGAGCGTCAGACCCCGTAGAAAAGATCAAAGGATC
TTCTTGAGATCCTTTTTTTCTGCGCGTAATCTGCTGCTTGCAAACAAAAAAACCACCGCTACCAGCGGTG
GTTTGTTTGCCGGATCAAGAGCTACCAACTCTTTTTCCGAAGGTAACTGGCTTCAGCAGAGCGCAGATAC
CAAATACTGTTCTTCTAGTGTAGCCGTAGTTAGGCCACCACTTCAAGAACTCTGTAGCACCGCCTACATA
CCTCGCTCTGCTAATCCTGTTACCAGTGGCTGCTGCCAGTGGCGATAAGTCGTGTCTTACCGGGTTGGAC
TCAAGACGATAGTTACCGGATAAGGCGCAGCGGTCGGGCTGAACGGGGGGTTCGTGCACACAGCCCAGCT
TGGAGCGAACGACCTACACCGAACTGAGATACCTACAGCGTGAGCTATGAGAAAGCGCCACGCTTCCCGA
AGGGAGAAAGGCGGACAGGTATCCGGTAAGCGGCAGGGTCGGAACAGGAGAGCGCACGAGGGAGCTTCCA
GGGGGAAACGCCTGGTATCTTTATAGTCCTGTCGGGTTTCGCCACCTCTGACTTGAGCGTCGATTTTTGT
GATGCTCGTCAGGGGGGCGGAGCCTATGGAAAAACGCCAGCAACGCGGCCTTTTTACGGTTCCTGGCCTT
TTGCTGGCCTTTTGCTCACATGT
Features (pLannotate 1.2.2; 17 found; start..end, strand, type, name):
     12..39      +  repeat_region  AAV2 ITR (fragment): inverted terminal repeat of adeno-associated virus serotype 2 inverted
     68..95      +  repeat_region  AAV2 ITR (fragment): inverted terminal repeat of adeno-associated virus serotype 2 inverted
    201..504     +  enhancer       CMV enhancer: human cytomegalovirus immediate early enhancer
    505..708     +  promoter       CMV promoter: human cytomegalovirus (CMV) immediate early promoter
    704..737     +  LTR            5' LTR (truncated) (fragment): truncated 5' long terminal repeat (LTR) from HIV-1
    753..771     +  promoter       T7 promoter: promoter for bacteriophage T7 RNA polymerase
    791..2221    +  CDS            GCGR: GLR_HUMAN - Experimental evidence at protein level: Swiss-Prot protein existence level 1. G-protein coupled receptor for glucagon that plays a central role in the regulation of blood glucose levels and glucose homeostasis. Regulates the rate of hepatic glucose production by promoting glycogen hydrolysis and gluconeogenesis. Plays an important role in mediating the responses to fasting. Ligand binding causes a conformation change that triggers signaling via guanine nucleotide-binding proteins (G proteins) and modulates the activity of down-stream effectors, such as adenylate cyclase. Promotes a
   2354..2569    +  CDS            TurboID (fragment): mutant of the E. coli biotin ligase BioID engineered for improved catalytic efficiency (Branon et al., 2018)
   2612..2819    +  polyA_signal   bGH poly(A) signal: bovine growth hormone polyadenylation signal
   2848..2988    +  repeat_region  AAV2 ITR: inverted terminal repeat of adeno-associated virus serotype 2 inverted
   2993..3044    -  misc_feature   bom (fragment): basis of mobility region from pBR322
   3063..3518    +  rep_origin     f1 ori (sequence partly withheld): f1 bacteriophage origin of replication; arrow indicates direction of (+) strand synthesis
   3519..3568    -  misc_feature   bom (fragment): basis of mobility region from pBR322
   3670..3705    -  CDS            rop (fragment): Rop protein, which maintains plasmids at low copy number; rop
   3800..3904    +  promoter       AmpR promoter: bla
   3905..4765    +  CDS            AmpR: β-lactamase; bla; confers resistance to ampicillin, carbenicillin, and related antibiotics
   4936..5524    +  rep_origin     ori: high-copy-number ColE1/pMB1/pBR322/pUC origin of replication
