[The description below was written by a language model from this plasmid's Addgene catalogue record and pLannotate feature annotations shown in this document.]
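Description:
pAAV CMV GCGR-V5-sTurboID (N) is an AAV transfer plasmid for mammalian expression, built on a pAAV backbone of about 5.6 kb in total. It is propagated in E. coli as a high-copy plasmid through a ColE1/pUC-type origin and selected with ampicillin via the β-lactamase gene. An f1 phage origin is also present. The expression cassette lies between AAV2 inverted terminal repeats, the elements that allow a genome to be replicated and packaged into recombinant AAV particles when helper functions are supplied. In the sequenced record the downstream ITR is annotated in full, whereas the upstream one is detected only as short fragments. This may reflect the difficulty of sequencing or annotating these repeats rather than a true deletion. The short annotated fragments of HIV-1 LTR, bom and rop appear to be backbone remnants with no evident functional role.

The payload is driven by the human cytomegalovirus immediate-early enhancer and promoter and terminated by the bovine growth hormone polyadenylation signal. A T7 promoter sits just upstream of the coding region. The open reading frame encodes the human glucagon receptor (GCGR), a G-protein coupled receptor, fused at its C-terminal end to a V5 epitope tag and the N-terminal fragment of split-TurboID, with the split at position L73. The V5 tag is listed in the catalogue but not separately annotated. It presumably falls in the gap between the receptor and the TurboID fragment.

TurboID is an engineered, highly active E. coli biotin ligase. In the split format, the N-terminal fragment is inactive alone and regains biotinylating activity only when brought together with the complementary C-terminal fragment. The construct is therefore used for contact-dependent proximity labeling, marking proteins near GCGR when it meets a partner carrying the other half.
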