Addgene plasmid #153009: pAAV CMV GCGR-V5-sTurboID (N)
Purpose: Expresses split-TuboID N-terminal fragment fused to GCGR
Depositing lab: Alice Ting. Depositing organization: Stanford University. Publication: Split-TurboID enables contact-dependent proximity labeling in cells. Cho KF, Branon TC, Rajeev S, Svinkina T, Udeshi ND, Thoudam T, Kwak C, Rhee HW, Lee IK, Carr SA, Ting AY. Proc Natl Acad Sci U S A. 2020 May 18. pii: 1919528117. doi: 10.1073/pnas.1919528117. PubMed 32424107.
Backbone
  Vector backbone: pAAV
  Backbone size w/o insert (bp): 3785
  Total vector size (bp): 5564
  Vector type: Mammalian Expression, AAV
Growth in bacteria
  Bacterial resistance: Ampicillin, 100 μg/mL
  Growth temperature: 37°C
  Growth strain: NEB Stable
  Copy number: High Copy
Gene/Insert
  Gene/Insert name: GCGR-sTurboID (N) (L73)
  Insert size (bp): 1779
  Promoter: CMV
  Tag / fusion protein: V5
  Cloning method: Gibson Cloning
  Sequencing primers: 5′ CGC AAA TGG GCG GTA GGC GTG
Terms and licenses: Academic/Nonprofit Terms; Industry Terms: Not Available to Industry
How to cite: pAAV CMV GCGR-V5-sTurboID (N) was a gift from Alice Ting (Addgene plasmid # 153009 ; http://n2t.net/addgene:153009 ; RRID:Addgene_153009)
